Addgene plasmid #103946: PARD6A_PDZ_1
Purpose: Protein expression and purification of TAX INTERACTION PROTEIN PDZ domain
Depositing lab: Sachdev Sidhu. Depositing organization: University of Toronto. Publication: A specificity map for the PDZ domain family. Tonikian R, Zhang Y, Sazinsky SL, Currell B, Yeh JH, Reva B, Held HA, Appleton BA, Evangelista M, Wu Y, Xin X, Chan AC, Seshagiri S, Lasky LA, Sander C, Boone C, Bader GD, Sidhu SS. PLoS Biol. 2008 Sep 30;6(9):e239. doi: 10.1371/journal.pbio.0060239. PubMed 18828675.
Backbone
  Vector backbone: pGEX-6P-1
  Backbone size w/o insert (bp): 4984
  Vector type: Bacterial Expression
Growth in bacteria
  Bacterial resistance: Ampicillin, 100 μg/mL
  Growth temperature: 37°C
  Growth strain: DH5alpha
  Copy number: Unknown
Gene/Insert
  Gene/Insert name: PARD6A (alt name: TAX INTERACTION PROTEIN PDZ)
  Species: H. sapiens (human)
  Entrez Gene: PARD6A (a.k.a. PAR-6A, PAR6, PAR6C, PAR6alpha, TAX40, TIP-40)
  Promoter: tac
  Tag / fusion protein: GST (N terminal on backbone)
  Cloning method: Restriction Enzyme; 5′ cloning site unknown (unknown if destroyed); 3′ cloning site unknown (unknown if destroyed)
  Sequencing primers: 5′ pGEX Fwd
Terms and licenses: Academic/Nonprofit Terms; Industry Terms: Not Available to Industry
How to cite: PARD6A_PDZ_1 was a gift from Sachdev Sidhu (Addgene plasmid # 103946 ; http://n2t.net/addgene:103946 ; RRID:Addgene_103946)
