[The description below was written by a language model from this plasmid's Addgene catalogue record and pLannotate feature annotations shown in this document.]
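Description:
PARD6A_PDZ_1 is a bacterial expression plasmid built on the pGEX-6P-1 backbone, designed to produce the PDZ domain of human PARD6A (also known as PAR6 or Tax interaction protein 40) as a glutathione S-transferase fusion in E. coli. The sequenced record is about 5.3 kb. It replicates from a ColE1/pMB1-type origin and is selected with ampicillin through the bla (β-lactamase) gene driven by its own promoter. Short rop and bom fragments, a lac promoter/lacZα segment and a small piece of E. coli yciV also appear in the annotation; they look like backbone remnants with no role in expression of the insert.

The expression cassette begins with the hybrid tac promoter followed by a lac operator. The plasmid also carries lacI with its own promoter, so the lac repressor it supplies keeps transcription off until it is relieved with IPTG. Downstream lies the Schistosoma japonicum GST coding sequence, then a short linker region, then a roughly 370 bp fragment of PARD6A annotated as a partial coding sequence, consistent with an isolated PDZ domain rather than the full-length polarity adapter protein. The N-terminal GST tag allows affinity capture of the fusion on glutathione resin. The linker is not annotated in the feature table, so the record does not confirm whether it contains a protease cleavage site, and the restriction sites used for cloning are listed as unknown.

The stated purpose is protein expression and purification of this PDZ domain. It comes from a collection associated with a study mapping binding specificities across the PDZ domain family, where purified GST-PDZ fusions of this kind would serve as reagents for ligand-binding analysis.
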