Features (pLannotate 1.2.2; 17 found; start..end, strand, type, name):
      1..29      +  promoter       tac promoter: strong E. coli promoter; hybrid between the trp and lac UV5 promoters
     37..53      +  protein_bind   lac operator: The lac repressor binds to the lac operator to inhibit transcription in E. coli. This inhibition can be relieved by adding lactose or isopropyl-β-D-thiogalactopyranoside (IPTG). lac repressor encoded by lacI
     76..729     +  CDS            GST26_SCHJA: Experimental evidence at protein level: Swiss-Prot protein existence level 1. GST isoenzymes appear to play a central role in the parasite detoxification system. Other functions are also suspected including a role in increasing the solubility of haematin in the parasite gut. From Schistosoma japonicum (Blood fluke).
    769..1137    +  CDS            PARD6A (fragment): PAR6A_HUMAN - Also known as PAR6A. Experimental evidence at protein level: Swiss-Prot protein existence level 1. Adapter protein involved in asymmetrical cell division and cell polarization processes. Probably involved in the formation of epithelial tight junctions. Association with PARD3 may prevent the interaction of PARD3 with F11R/JAM1, thereby preventing tight junction assembly. The PARD6-PARD3 complex links GTP-bound Rho small GTPases to atypical protein kinase C proteins (PubMed:10873802). Regulates centrosome organization and function. Essential for the centrosomal recruitment of key p
   1178..1217    +  CDS            rop (fragment): Rop protein, which maintains plasmids at low copy number; rop
   1319..1359    +  misc_feature   bom (fragment): basis of mobility region from pBR322
   1464..1568    +  promoter       AmpR promoter: bla
   1569..2429    +  CDS            AmpR: β-lactamase; bla; confers resistance to ampicillin, carbenicillin, and related antibiotics
   2600..3188    +  rep_origin     ori: high-copy-number ColE1/pMB1/pBR322/pUC origin of replication
   3374..3425    -  misc_feature   bom (fragment): basis of mobility region from pBR322
   3432..3509    +  promoter       lacI promoter: lacI
   3510..4592    +  CDS            lacI: lac repressor; lacI; The lac repressor binds to the lac operator to inhibit transcription in E. coli. This inhibition can be relieved by adding lactose or isopropyl-β-D-thiogalactopyranoside (IPTG).
   4605..4626    +  protein_bind   CAP binding site: CAP binding activates transcription in the presence of cAMP. E. coli catabolite activator protein
   4641..4671    +  promoter       lac promoter: promoter for the E. coli lac operon
   4679..4695    +  protein_bind   lac operator: The lac repressor binds to the lac operator to inhibit transcription in E. coli. This inhibition can be relieved by adding lactose or isopropyl-β-D-thiogalactopyranoside (IPTG). lac repressor encoded by lacI
   4715..4888    +  CDS            lacZα: LacZα fragment of β-galactosidase; lacZ fragment
   5152..5268    -  CDS            yciV (fragment): RNAAM_ECOLI - Also known as trpH From Escherichia coli (strain K12).
>Addgene plasmid #103946 | PARD6A_PDZ_1 | addgene full sequence | sequence record 200298 | Addgene NGS Result
TTGACAATTAATCATCGGCTCGTATAATGTGTGGAATTGTGAGCGGATAACAATTTCACACAGGAAACAG
TATTCATGTCCCCTATACTAGGTTATTGGAAAATTAAGGGCCTTGTGCAACCCACTCGACTTCTTTTGGA
ATATCTTGAAGAAAAATATGAAGAGCATTTGTATGAGCGCGATGAAGGTGATAAATGGCGAAACAAAAAG
TTTGAATTGGGTTTGGAGTTTCCCAATCTTCCTTATTATATTGATGGTGATGTTAAATTAACACAGTCTA
TGGCCATCATACGTTATATAGCTGACAAGCACAACATGTTGGGTGGTTGTCCAAAAGAGCGTGCAGAGAT
TTCAATGCTTGAAGGAGCGGTTTTGGATATTAGATACGGTGTTTCGAGAATTGCATATAGTAAAGACTTT
GAAACTCTCAAAGTTGATTTTCTTAGCAAGCTACCTGAAATGCTGAAAATGTTCGAAGATCGTTTATGTC
ATAAAACATATTTAAATGGTGATCATGTAACCCATCCTGACTTCATGTTGTATGACGCTCTTGATGTTGT
TTTATACATGGACCCAATGTGCCTGGATGCGTTCCCAAAATTAGTTTGTTTTAAAAAACGTATTGAAGCT
ATCCCACAAATTGATAAGTACTTGAAATCCAGCAAGTATATAGCATGGCCTTTGCAGGGCTGGCAAGCCA
CGTTTGGTGGTGGCGACCATCCTCCAAAATCGGATCTGGAAGTTCTGTTCCAGGGGCCCCTGGGATCCTC
CTCAGTCATAGACGTGGACCTACTGCCTGAGACCCACCGACGGGTGCGGCTGCACAAGCATGGTTCAGAC
CGCCCCCTGGGCTTCTACATCCGAGATGGCATGAGCGTGCGTGTGGCTCCCCAGGGCCTGGAGCGGGTTC
CAGGAATCTTCATCTCCCGCCTGGTACGTGGGGGTCTGGCTGAGAGTACAGGGCTGCTGGCGGTCAGTGA
TGAGATCCTCGAGGTCAATGGCATTGAAGTAGCCGGGAAGACCTTGGACCAAGTGACGGACATGATGGTT
GCCAACAGCCATAACCTCATTGTCACTGTCAAGCCCGCCAACCAGCGCAATAACGTGGTGCGAGGGGCAT
CTGGGCGTTTGACAGGTTGAGTCGACTCGAGCGGCCGCATCGTGACTGACTGACGATCTGCCTCGCGCGT
TTCGGTGATGACGGTGAAAACCTCTGACACATGCAGCTCCCGGAGACGGTCACAGCTTGTCTGTAAGCGG
ATGCCGGGAGCAGACAAGCCCGTCAGGGCGCGTCAGCGGGTGTTGGCGGGTGTCGGGGCGCAGCCATGAC
CCAGTCACGTAGCGATAGCGGAGTGTATAATTCTTGAAGACGAAAGGGCCTCGTGATACGCCTATTTTTA
TAGGTTAATGTCATGATAATAATGGTTTCTTAGACGTCAGGTGGCACTTTTCGGGGAAATGTGCGCGGAA
CCCCTATTTGTTTATTTTTCTAAATACATTCAAATATGTATCCGCTCATGAGACAATAACCCTGATAAAT
GCTTCAATAATATTGAAAAAGGAAGAGTATGAGTATTCAACATTTCCGTGTCGCCCTTATTCCCTTTTTT
GCGGCATTTTGCCTTCCTGTTTTTGCTCACCCAGAAACGCTGGTGAAAGTAAAAGATGCTGAAGATCAGT
TGGGTGCACGAGTGGGTTACATCGAACTGGATCTCAACAGCGGTAAGATCCTTGAGAGTTTTCGCCCCGA
AGAACGTTTTCCAATGATGAGCACTTTTAAAGTTCTGCTATGTGGCGCGGTATTATCCCGTGTTGACGCC
GGGCAAGAGCAACTCGGTCGCCGCATACACTATTCTCAGAATGACTTGGTTGAGTACTCACCAGTCACAG
AAAAGCATCTTACGGATGGCATGACAGTAAGAGAATTATGCAGTGCTGCCATAACCATGAGTGATAACAC
TGCGGCCAACTTACTTCTGACAACGATCGGAGGACCGAAGGAGCTAACCGCTTTTTTGCACAACATGGGG
GATCATGTAACTCGCCTTGATCGTTGGGAACCGGAGCTGAATGAAGCCATACCAAACGACGAGCGTGACA
CCACGATGCCTGCAGCAATGGCAACAACGTTGCGCAAACTATTAACTGGCGAACTACTTACTCTAGCTTC
CCGGCAACAATTAATAGACTGGATGGAGGCGGATAAAGTTGCAGGACCACTTCTGCGCTCGGCCCTTCCG
GCTGGCTGGTTTATTGCTGATAAATCTGGAGCCGGTGAGCGTGGGTCTCGCGGTATCATTGCAGCACTGG
GGCCAGATGGTAAGCCCTCCCGTATCGTAGTTATCTACACGACGGGGAGTCAGGCAACTATGGATGAACG
AAATAGACAGATCGCTGAGATAGGTGCCTCACTGATTAAGCATTGGTAACTGTCAGACCAAGTTTACTCA
TATATACTTTAGATTGATTTAAAACTTCATTTTTAATTTAAAAGGATCTAGGTGAAGATCCTTTTTGATA
ATCTCATGACCAAAATCCCTTAACGTGAGTTTTCGTTCCACTGAGCGTCAGACCCCGTAGAAAAGATCAA
AGGATCTTCTTGAGATCCTTTTTTTCTGCGCGTAATCTGCTGCTTGCAAACAAAAAAACCACCGCTACCA
GCGGTGGTTTGTTTGCCGGATCAAGAGCTACCAACTCTTTTTCCGAAGGTAACTGGCTTCAGCAGAGCGC
AGATACCAAATACTGTCCTTCTAGTGTAGCCGTAGTTAGGCCACCACTTCAAGAACTCTGTAGCACCGCC
TACATACCTCGCTCTGCTAATCCTGTTACCAGTGGCTGCTGCCAGTGGCGATAAGTCGTGTCTTACCGGG
TTGGACTCAAGACGATAGTTACCGGATAAGGCGCAGCGGTCGGGCTGAACGGGGGGTTCGTGCACACAGC
CCAGCTTGGAGCGAACGACCTACACCGAACTGAGATACCTACAGCGTGAGCTATGAGAAAGCGCCACGCT
TCCCGAAGGGAGAAAGGCGGACAGGTATCCGGTAAGCGGCAGGGTCGGAACAGGAGAGCGCACGAGGGAG
CTTCCAGGGGGAAACGCCTGGTATCTTTATAGTCCTGTCGGGTTTCGCCACCTCTGACTTGAGCGTCGAT
TTTTGTGATGCTCGTCAGGGGGGCGGAGCCTATGGAAAAACGCCAGCAACGCGGCCTTTTTACGGTTCCT
GGCCTTTTGCTGGCCTTTTGCTCACATGTTCTTTCCTGCGTTATCCCCTGATTCTGTGGATAACCGTATT
ACCGCCTTTGAGTGAGCTGATACCGCTCGCCGCAGCCGAACGACCGAGCGCAGCGAGTCAGTGAGCGAGG
AAGCGGAAGAGCGCCTGATGCGGTATTTTCTCCTTACGCATCTGTGCGGTATTTCACACCGCATAAATTC
CGACACCATCGAATGGCGCAAAACCTTTCGCGGTATGGCATGATAGCGCCCGGAAGAGAGTCAATTCAGG
GTGGTGAATGTGAAACCAGTAACGTTATACGATGTCGCAGAGTATGCCGGTGTCTCTTATCAGACCGTTT
CCCGCGTGGTGAACCAGGCCAGCCACGTTTCTGCGAAAACGCGGGAAAAAGTGGAAGCGGCGATGGCGGA
GCTGAATTACATTCCCAACCGCGTGGCACAACAACTGGCGGGCAAACAGTCGTTGCTGATTGGCGTTGCC
ACCTCCAGTCTGGCCCTGCACGCGCCGTCGCAAATTGTCGCGGCGATTAAATCTCGCGCCGATCAACTGG
GTGCCAGCGTGGTGGTGTCGATGGTAGAACGAAGCGGCGTCGAAGCCTGTAAAGCGGCGGTGCACAATCT
TCTCGCGCAACGCGTCAGTGGGCTGATCATTAACTATCCGCTGGATGACCAGGATGCCATTGCTGTGGAA
GCTGCCTGCACTAATGTTCCGGCGTTATTTCTTGATGTCTCTGACCAGACACCCATCAACAGTATTATTT
TCTCCCATGAAGACGGTACGCGACTGGGCGTGGAGCATCTGGTCGCATTGGGTCACCAGCAAATCGCGCT
GTTAGCGGGCCCATTAAGTTCTGTCTCGGCGCGTCTGCGTCTGGCTGGCTGGCATAAATATCTCACTCGC
AATCAAATTCAGCCGATAGCGGAACGGGAAGGCGACTGGAGTGCCATGTCCGGTTTTCAACAAACCATGC
AAATGCTGAATGAGGGCATCGTTCCCACTGCGATGCTGGTTGCCAACGATCAGATGGCGCTGGGCGCAAT
GCGCGCCATTACCGAGTCCGGGCTGCGCGTTGGTGCGGATATCTCGGTAGTGGGATACGACGATACCGAA
GACAGCTCATGTTATATCCCGCCGTTAACCACCATCAAACAGGATTTTCGCCTGCTGGGGCAAACCAGCG
TGGACCGCTTGCTGCAACTCTCTCAGGGCCAGGCGGTGAAGGGCAATCAGCTGTTGCCCGTCTCACTGGT
GAAAAGAAAAACCACGCTAGCGCCCAATACGCAAACCGCCTCTCCCCGCGCGTTGGCCGATTCATTAATG
CAGCTGGCACGACAGGTTTCCCGACTGGAAAGCGGGCAGTGAGCGCAACGCAATTAATGTAAGTTAGCTC
ACTCATTAGGCACCCCAGGCTTTACACTTTATGCTTCCGGCTCGTATGTTGTGTGGAATTGTGAGCGGAT
AACAATTTCACACAGGAAACAGCTATGACCATGATTACGGATTCACTGGCCGTCGTTTTACAACGTCGTG
ACTGGGAAAACCCTGGCGTTACCCAACTTAATCGCCTTGCAGCACATCCCCCTTTCGCCAGCTGGCGTAA
TAGCGAAGAGGCCCGCACCGATCGCCCTTCCCAACAGTTGCGCAGCCTGAATGGCGAATGGCGCTTTGCC
TGGTTTCCGGCACCAGAAGCGGTGCCGGAAAGCTGGCTGGAGTGCGATCTTCCTGAGGCCGATACTGTCG
TCGTCCCCTCAAACTGGCAGATGCACGGTTACGATGCGCCCATCTACACCAACGTGACCTATCCCATTAC
GGTCAATCCGCCGTTTGTTCCCACGGAGAATCCGACGGGTTGTTACTCGCTCACATTTAATGTTGATGAA
AGCTGGCTACAGGAAGGCCAGACGCGAATTATTTTTGATGGCGTTGGAATTAGCTTATCGACTGCACGGT
GCACCAATGCTTCTGGCGTCAGGCAGCCATCGGAAGCTGTGGTATGGCTGTGCAGGTCGTAAATCACTGC
ATAATTCGTGTCGCTCAAGGCGCACTCCCGTTCTGGATAATGTTTTTTGCGCCGACATCATAACGGTTCT
GGCAAATATTCTGAAATGAGCTG
